>Addgene plasmid #40810 | pMCL-HA-MAPKK1-R4F [delta(31-51)/S218E/S222D] | addgene partial sequence | sequence record 54558 | CMV-F 5'-CGCAAATGGGCGGTAGGCGTG-3'
CGTCAGATCTCTAGAAGCTGGGTACCACGCGTCATATGGCCTACCCATACGATGTTCCAGATTACGCTAG
CCTGGGATCCGGCGGAGTTGGAAGCGCGTTACCCGGGTCCAAAATGCCCAAGAAGAAGCCGACGCCCATC
CAGCTGAACCCGGCCCCCGACGGCTCTGCAGTTAACGGGACCAGCTCTGCGGAGACCAACTTGGAGGCCT
TTCTTACCCAGAAGCAGAAGGTGGGAGAACTGAAGGATGACGACTTTGAGAAGATCAGTGAGCTGGGGGC
TGGCAATGGCGGTGTGGTGTTCAAGGTCTCCCACAAGCCTTCTGGCCTGGTCATGGCCAGAAAGCTAATT
CATCTGGAGATCAAACCCGCAATCCGGAACCAGATCATAAGGGAGCTGCAGGTTCTGCATGAGTGCAACT
CTCCGTACATCGTGGGCTTCTATGGTGCGTTCTACAGCGATGGCGAGATCAGTATCTGCATGGAGCACAT
GGATGGAGGTTCTCTGGATCAAGTCCTGAAGAAAGCTGGAAGAATTCCTGAACAAATTTTAGGAAAAGTT
AGCATTGCTGTAATAAAAGGCCTGACATATCTGAGGGAGAAGCACAAGATCATGCACAGAGATGTCAAGC
CCTCCAACATCCTAGTCAACTCCCGTGGGGAGATCAAGCTCTGTGACTTTGGGGTCAGCGGGCAGCTCAT
CGACGAGATGGCCAACGACTTCGTGGGCACAAGGTCCTACATGTCGCCAGAAAGACTCCAGGGGACTCAT
TACTCTGTGCAGTCAGACATCTGGAGCATG
