>Addgene plasmid #40810 | pMCL-HA-MAPKK1-R4F [delta(31-51)/S218E/S222D] | addgene partial sequence | sequence record 55055 | EBV_rev
CCCAAGCACAAAGCCAATCCACTTAGGGGAACAATAATAGTAATAAGAATAAAGACAGTAATATTAAAAA
TGACAAGAGTAGAATCTTGGCACATGCTGTGTTCTTCATCCTTTGTCACAGGTGAAATGCACATCTGAAC
AGAGACAGGCATGGGAAGGAGGCCCAAAAGCGACATGGCAAACCACCGGGCAGGGGACTCGCTCTTTGTT
GCTTCCCAAACACTTAGACGCCAGCAGCATGGGTTGGTGTGCTGGGCTGGTTAAGGCCGATGGTGGAGCA
GAGCCAACCTGCAAAATCCACTTCCTCAGCATCAGATCTCTTGATAAAAGCATGAACCATGAGTTGCTTC
AAATCTGCTCTCTCTGCGGGGTTTTTTATTAAGCATTTATTCACAAAATCTTGAAATTCCAGACTGAACA
CTCCACTGGGCAGTTTTGGAGGAGGCTCGTTGACTATGTAATCCAACAACTCAAAAATTGCCATGGGAGG
TCGGCTGTCCATTCCGTATGAGCTAAGGGGCCTCCCGGGGGTCCTTGGCCTGGGTGGGGTCTCAGCCGCA
TCTCCTTCCACCTGGCACCCAAACATCAGCTCCAGCTCCTTGGCATCTGGAGGAGGGATGGGATACCTCC
CAACCGCCATCTCTACCAGAGACAGTCCCATGCTCCAGATGTCTGACTGCACAGAGTAATGAGTCCCCTG
GAGTCTTTCTGGCGACATGTAGGACCTTGTGCCCACGAAGTCGTTGGCCATCTCGTCGATGAGCTGCC
