[The description below was written by a language model from this plasmid's Addgene catalogue record.]
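Description:
pMCL-HA-MAPKK1-R4F [delta(31-51)/S218E/S222D] is a mammalian expression plasmid of about 11.7 kb built on a modified version of the Invitrogen pCEP4 backbone (about 10.2 kb without insert). It is propagated in E. coli under ampicillin selection and carries a hygromycin marker for selecting transfected mammalian cells. The record notes that the backbone was modified but gives the details only in an attached map. It is therefore unclear from these fields which of the standard pCEP4 elements are retained, such as the EBV-derived episomal maintenance functions of the parental vector. No feature table is provided, and copy number is listed as unknown.

The payload is a roughly 1.5 kb human MAP2K1 (MEK1/MKK1/MAPKK1) insert cloned between BamHI and HindIII sites, both of which are preserved. It is expressed from the CMV promoter with an N-terminal HA epitope tag supplied by the backbone, which allows the exogenous protein to be detected or immunoprecipitated separately from endogenous MEK1. The "R4F" variant combines three changes. One is an internal deletion of residues 31–51 in the N-terminal region. The other two are acidic substitutions, S218E and S222D, at the two activation-loop serines that are normally phosphorylated by upstream kinases such as Raf. The acidic residues mimic this phosphorylation, and together with the N-terminal deletion they yield a kinase described in the associated publication title as constitutively active.

The construct is used to drive the ERK/MAP kinase pathway independently of upstream signals. It suits transient or hygromycin-selected stable expression in mammalian cells, for example in studies of cell transformation, proliferation or downstream ERK signalling.
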