Addgene plasmid #40810: pMCL-HA-MAPKK1-R4F [delta(31-51)/S218E/S222D]
Depositing lab: Natalie Ahn. Depositing organization: University of Colorado, Boulder. Publication: Transformation of mammalian cells by constitutively active MAP kinase kinase. Mansour SJ, Matten WT, Hermann AS, Candia JM, Rong S, Fukasawa K, Vande Woude GF, Ahn NG. Science. 1994 Aug 12;265(5174):966-70. 10.1126/science.8052857 PubMed 8052857.
Backbone
  Vector backbone: pCEP4
  Backbone manufacturer: Invitrogen
  Backbone size w/o insert (bp): 10200
  Total vector size (bp): 11700
  Modifications to backbone: See attached map & info
  Vector type: Mammalian Expression
  Selectable markers: Hygromycin
Growth in bacteria
  Bacterial resistance: Ampicillin, 100 μg/mL
  Growth temperature: 37°C
  Growth strain: XL1 Blue
  Copy number: Unknown
Gene/Insert
  Gene/Insert name: MAP2K1 (alt name: MKK1)
  Species: H. sapiens (human)
  Insert size (bp): 1500
  Mutation: delta(31-51), S218E, S222D
  GenBank ID: NM_002755
  Entrez Gene: MAP2K1 (a.k.a. CFC3, MAPKK1, MEK1, MEL, MKK1, PRKMK1)
  Promoter: CMV
  Tag / fusion protein: HA (N terminal on backbone)
  Cloning method: Restriction Enzyme; 5′ cloning site BamH1 (not destroyed); 3′ cloning site HindIII (not destroyed)
  Sequencing primers: 5′ CMV
Terms and licenses: Academic/Nonprofit Terms; Industry Terms: Not Available to Industry
How to cite: pMCL-HA-MAPKK1-R4F [delta(31-51)/S218E/S222D] was a gift from Natalie Ahn (Addgene plasmid # 40810 ; http://n2t.net/addgene:40810 ; RRID:Addgene_40810)
